>Addgene plasmid #36665 | TAL2202 | depositor partial sequence | sequence record 45858 | TAL2202 sequence 1640 bps
GAACCTGACCCCAGACCAGGTAGTCGCAATCGCGAACAATAATGGGGGAAAGCAAGCCCTGGAAACCGTG
CAAAGGTTGTTGCCGGTCCTTTGTCAAGACCACGGCCTTACACCGGAGCAAGTCGTGGCCATTGCATCCC
ACGACGGTGGCAAACAGGCTCTTGAGACGGTTCAGAGACTTCTCCCAGTTCTCTGTCAAGCCCACGGGCT
GACTCCCGATCAAGTTGTAGCGATTGCGTCCAACGGTGGAGGGAAACAAGCATTGGAGACTGTCCAACGG
CTCCTTCCCGTGTTGTGTCAAGCCCACGGTTTGACGCCTGCACAAGTGGTCGCCATCGCCTCGAATGGCG
GCGGTAAGCAGGCGCTGGAAACAGTACAGCGCCTGCTGCCTGTACTGTGCCAGGATCATGGACTGACCCC
AGACCAGGTAGTCGCAATCGCGTCGAACATTGGGGGAAAGCAAGCCCTGGAAACCGTGCAAAGGTTGTTG
CCGGTCCTTTGTCAAGACCACGGCCTTACACCGGAGCAAGTCGTGGCCATTGCAAATAATAACGGTGGCA
AACAGGCTCTTGAGACGGTTCAGAGACTTCTCCCAGTTCTCTGTCAAGCCCACGGGCTGACTCCCGATCA
AGTTGTAGCGATTGCGTCGCATGACGGAGGGAAACAAGCATTGGAGACTGTCCAACGGCTCCTTCCCGTG
TTGTGTCAAGCCCACGGTTTGACGCCTGCACAAGTGGTCGCCATCGCCAACAACAACGGCGGTAAGCAGG
CGCTGGAAACAGTACAGCGCCTGCTGCCTGTACTGTGCCAGGATCATGGACTGACCCCAGACCAGGTAGT
CGCAATCGCGTCAAACGGAGGGGGAAAGCAAGCCCTGGAAACCGTGCAAAGGTTGTTGCCGGTCCTTTGT
CAAGACCACGGCCTTACACCGGAGCAAGTCGTGGCCATTGCATCCCACGACGGTGGCAAACAGGCTCTTG
AGACGGTTCAGAGACTTCTCCCAGTTCTCTGTCAAGCCCACGGGCTGACTCCCGATCAAGTTGTAGCGAT
TGCGTCGCATGACGGAGGGAAACAAGCATTGGAGACTGTCCAACGGCTCCTTCCCGTGTTGTGTCAAGCC
CACGGTTTGACGCCTGCACAAGTGGTCGCCATCGCCTCGAATGGCGGCGGTAAGCAGGCGCTGGAAACAG
TACAGCGCCTGCTGCCTGTACTGTGCCAGGATCATGGACTGACCCCAGACCAGGTAGTCGCAATCGCGAA
CAATAATGGGGGAAAGCAAGCCCTGGAAACCGTGCAAAGGTTGTTGCCGGTCCTTTGTCAAGACCACGGC
CTTACACCGGAGCAAGTCGTGGCCATTGCATCCCACGACGGTGGCAAACAGGCTCTTGAGACGGTTCAGA
GACTTCTCCCAGTTCTCTGTCAAGCCCACGGGCTGACTCCCGATCAAGTTGTAGCGATTGCGAATAACAA
TGGAGGGAAACAAGCATTGGAGACTGTCCAACGGCTCCTTCCCGTGTTGTGTCAAGCCCACGGTTTGACG
CCTGCACAAGTGGTCGCCATCGCCTCCAATATTGGCGGTAAGCAGGCGCTGGAAACAGTACAGCGCCTGC
TGCCTGTACTGTGCCAGGATCATGGACTGA
