>Addgene plasmid #36665 | TAL2202 | addgene partial sequence | sequence record 48083 | CMV-F
ACTAGAGAACCCACTGCTTACTGGCTTATCGAAATTAATACGACTCACTATAGGGAGACCCAAGCTGGCT
AGCACCATGGACTACAAAGACCATGACGGTGATTATAAAGATCATGACATCGATTACAAGGATGACGATG
ACAAGATGGCCCCCAAGAAGAAGAGGAAGGTGGGCATTCACCGCGGGGTACCTATGGTGGACTTGAGGAC
ACTCGGTTATTCGCAACAGCAACAGGAGAAAATCAAGCCTAAGGTCAGGAGCACCGTCGCGCAACACCAC
GAGGCGCTTGTGGGGCATGGCTTCACTCATGCGCATATTGTCGCGCTTTCACAGCACCCTGCGGCGCTTG
GGACGGTGGCTGTCAAATACCAAGATATGATTGCGGCCCTGCCCGAAGCCACGCACGAGGCAATTGTAGG
GGTCGGTAAACAGTGGTCGGGAGCGCGAGCACTTGAGGCGCTGCTGACTGTGGCGGGTGAGCTTAGGGGG
CCTCCGCTCCAGCTCGACACCGGGCAGCTGCTGAAGATCGCGAAGAGAGGGGGAGTAACAGCGGTAGAGG
CAGTGCACGCCTGGCGCAATGCGCTCACCGGGGCCCCCTTGAACCTGACCCCAGACCAGGTAGTCGCAAT
CGCGAACAATAATGGGGGAAAGCAAGCCCTGGAAACCGTGCAAAGGTTGTTGCCGGTCCTTTGTCAAGAC
CACGGCCTTACACCGGAGCAAGTCGTGGCCATTGCATCCCACGACGGTGGCAAACAGGCTCTTGAGACGG
TTCAGAGACTTCTCCCAGTTCTCTGTCAAGCCCACGGGCTGACTCCCGATCAAGTTGTA
