>Addgene plasmid #36665 | TAL2202 | addgene partial sequence | sequence record 48084 | JDS-TALEN-F 5'-TAGGGGTCGGTAAACAGTGG-3'
TGTGGCGGGTGAGCTTAGGGGGCCTCCGCTCCAGCTCGACACCGGGCAGCTGCTGAAGATCGCGAAGAGA
GGGGGAGTAACAGCGGTAGAGGCAGTGCACGCCTGGCGCAATGCGCTCACCGGGGCCCCCTTGAACCTGA
CCCCAGACCAGGTAGTCGCAATCGCGAACAATAATGGGGGAAAGCAAGCCCTGGAAACCGTGCAAAGGTT
GTTGCCGGTCCTTTGTCAAGACCACGGCCTTACACCGGAGCAAGTCGTGGCCATTGCATCCCACGACGGT
GGCAAACAGGCTCTTGAGACGGTTCAGAGACTTCTCCCAGTTCTCTGTCAAGCCCACGGGCTGACTCCCG
ATCAAGTTGTAGCGATTGCGTCCAACGGTGGAGGGAAACAAGCATTGGAGACTGTCCAACGGCTCCTTCC
CGTGTTGTGTCAAGCCCACGGTTTGACGCCTGCACAAGTGGTCGCCATCGCCTCGAATGGCGGCGGTAAG
CAGGCGCTGGAAACAGTACAGCGCCTGCTGCCTGTACTGTGCCAGGATCATGGACTGACCCCAGACCAGG
TAGTCGCAATCGCGTCGAACATTGGGGGAAAGCAAGCCCTGGAAACCGTGCAAAGGTTGTTGCCGGTCCT
TTGTCAAGACCACGGCCTTACACCGGAGCAAGTCGTGGCCATTGCAAATAATAACGGTGGCAAACAGGCT
CTTGAGACGGTTCAGAGACTTCTCCCAGTTCTCTGTCAAGCCCAC
