[The description below was written by a language model from this plasmid's Addgene catalogue record.]
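Description:
TAL2202 is a mammalian expression plasmid encoding the left-hand monomer of a TALE nuclease (TALEN) pair directed against the human CDC73 gene (also known as HRPT2). It is built on the JDS71 backbone, a roughly 6.4 kb TALEN receiver vector, and is maintained in E. coli as a high-copy plasmid under ampicillin selection. The record gives no feature table, so elements such as the replication origin and polyadenylation signal are not explicitly listed, although the use of a BGH reverse sequencing primer suggests a BGH terminator region downstream of the coding sequence.

The insert is an approximately 1.6 kb array of TALE repeats assembled by the FLASH method, a high-throughput approach for building custom TALE repeat arrays. It was cloned into the backbone through BsmBI sites that were destroyed in the process. BsmBI is a type IIS enzyme, which allows seamless in-frame joining of the array to the flanking backbone-encoded sequences. The backbone supplies an N-terminal 3X FLAG tag for detection and a C-terminal wild-type FokI nuclease domain. The expressed protein is therefore a FLAG-tagged, sequence-specific DNA-binding domain fused to FokI.

A CMV promoter drives expression in mammalian cells, and a T7 promoter permits in vitro transcription of mRNA. Because FokI cleaves as a dimer, this left monomer is intended to be used with a matching right-hand CDC73 TALEN. Together they introduce a double-strand break at the target locus for gene disruption or other genome editing. The depositor recommends checking the plasmid by diagnostic restriction digest before use.
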