Addgene plasmid #36665: TAL2202
Depositing lab: Keith Joung. Depositing organization: Massachusetts General Hospital. Publication: FLASH assembly of TALENs for high-throughput genome editing. Reyon D, Tsai SQ, Khayter C, Foden JA, Sander JD, Joung JK. Nat Biotechnol. 2012 Apr 8. doi: 10.1038/nbt.2170. PubMed 22484455.
Backbone
  Vector backbone: JDS71
  Backbone manufacturer: Joung lab (Addgene Plasmid # 32287)
  Backbone size w/o insert (bp): 6447
  Vector type: Mammalian, T7 for in vitro mRNA synthesis
Growth in bacteria
  Bacterial resistance: Ampicillin, 100 μg/mL
  Growth temperature: 37°C
  Growth strain: XL1 Blue
  Copy number: High Copy
Gene/Insert
  Gene/Insert name: CDC73-TALEN_Left (alt name: CDC73)
  Species: H. sapiens (human)
  Insert size (bp): 1640
  Entrez Gene: Cdc73 (a.k.a. Hrpt2)
  Promoter: CMV
  Tag / fusion protein: 3X Flag (N terminal on backbone); WT FOKI (C terminal on backbone)
  Cloning method: Restriction Enzyme; 5′ cloning site BsmBI (destroyed during cloning); 3′ cloning site BsmBI (destroyed during cloning)
  Sequencing primers: 5′ CMV-F; 3′ BGH-rev
Terms and licenses: Academic/Nonprofit Terms; Industry Terms: Not Available to Industry
Depositor comments: Target binding site: TGCTTAGCGTCCTGCGAC It is strongly recommended that users perform a diagnostic digest to verify this plasmid prior to use. For example, a double digest of the plasmid with BamHI and KpnI should result in two bands at 2.2kb and 5.9kb.
How to cite: TAL2202 was a gift from Keith Joung (Addgene plasmid # 36665 ; http://n2t.net/addgene:36665 ; RRID:Addgene_36665)
